>Addgene plasmid #114241 | pMXLP_bFc | addgene full sequence | sequence record 225051 | Addgene NGS Result
CACTCTGTGACTTGGTCTCATGCCGGAGTGAGACCGGCCTAGCAGGTGTGAGTTTGCAGCTGGCACGACA
GGTTTCCCGACTGGAAAGCGGGCAGTGAGCGCAACGCAATTAATGTGAGTTAGCTCACTCATTAGGCACC
CCAGGCTTTACACTTTATGCTTCCGGCTCGTATGTTGTGTGGAATTGTGAGCGGATAACAATTTCACACA
GGAAACAGCTATGACCATGATTACGCCAAGCTTGCATGCCTGCAGGTCGACTCTAGAGGATCCCCGGGTA
CCGAGCTCGAATTCACTGGCCGTCGTTTTACAACGTCGTGACTGGGAAAACCCTGGCGTTACCCAACTTA
ATCGCCTTGCAGCACATCCCCCTTTCGCCAGCTGGCGTAATAGCGAAGAGGCCCGCACCGATCGCCCTTC
CCAACAGTTGCGCAGCCTGAATGGCGAATGGCGCCTGATGCGGTATTTTCTCCTTACGCATCTGTGCGGT
ATTTCACACCGCATATGGTGCACTCTCAGTACAATCTGCTCTGATGCCGCATAGTTAAGCCAGCCCCGAC
ACCCGCCAACACCCGCTGACGCGCCCTGACGGGCTTGTCTGCTCCCGGCATCCGCTTACAGACAAGCTGT
GACAAGTACCACCTGGAACGCCAAAGGTCTCACGCTACAGTGAGACCAAGTCACGAAGTGTGCGGCCGCC
TTCGTGCGCGGAACCCCTATTTGTTTATTTTTCTAAATACATTCAAATATGTATCCGCTCATGAGACAAT
AACCTTGATAAATGCTTCAATAATATTGAAAAAGGAAGAGTATGAGTATTCAACATTTCCGTGTCGCCCT
TATTCCCTTTTTTGCGGCATTTTGCCTTCCTGTTTTTGCTCACCCAGAAACGCTGGTGAAAGTAAAAGAT
GCTGAAGATCAGTTGGGTGCACGAGTGGGTTACATCGAACTGGATCTCAACAGCGGTAAGATCCTTGAGA
GTTTTCGCCCCGAAGAACGTTTTCCAATGATGAGCACTTTTAAAGTTCTGCTATGTGGCGCGGTATTATC
CCGTATTGACGCCGGGCAAGAGCAACTCGGTCGCCGCATACACTATTCTCAGAATGACTTGGTTGAGTAC
TCACCAGTCACAGAAAAGCATCTTACGGATGGCATGACAGTAAGAGAATTATGCAGTGCTGCCATAACCA
TGAGTGATAACACTGCGGCCAACTTACTTCTGACAACGATCGGAGGACCGAAGGAGCTAACCGCTTTTTT
GCACAACATGGGGGATCATGTAACTCGCCTTGATCGTTGGGAACCGGAGCTGAATGAAGCCATACCAAAC
GACGAGCGTGACACCACGATGCCTGTAGCAATGGCAACAACGTTGCGCAAACTATTAACTGGCGAACTAC
TTACTCTAGCTTCCCGGCAACAATTAATAGACTGGATGGAGGCGGATAAAGTTGCAGGACCACTTCTGCG
CTCGGCCCTTCCGGCTGGCTGGTTTATTGCTGATAAATCTGGAGCCGGTGAGCGTGGTTCTCGCGGTATC
ATTGCAGCACTGGGGCCAGATGGTAAGCCCTCCCGTATCGTAGTTATCTACACGACGGGGAGTCAGGCAA
CTATGGATGAACGAAATAGACAGATCGCTGAGATAGGTGCCTCACTGATTAAGCATTGGTAAGAGCCTGT
TTAATAAGATGATCTTCTTGAGATCGTTTTGGTCTGCGCGTAATCTCTTGCTCTGAAAACGAAAAAACCG
CCTTGCAGGGCGGTTTTTCGAAGGTTCTCTGAGCTACCAACTCTTTGAACCGAGGTAACTGGCTTGGAGG
AGCGCAGTCACCAAAACTTGTCCTTTCAGTTTAGCCTTAACCGGCGCATGACTTCAAGACTAACTCCTCT
AAATCAATTACCAGTGGCTGCTGCCAGTGGTGCTTTTGCATGTCTTTCCGGGTTGGACTCAAGACGATAG
TTACCGGATAAGGCGCAGCGGTCGGACTGAACGGGGGGTTCGTGCATACAGTCCAGCTTGGAGCGAACTG
CCTACCCGGAACTGAGTGTCAGGCGTGGAATGAGACAAACGCGGCCATAACAGCGGAATGACACCGGTAA
ACCGAAAGGCAGGAACAGGAGAGCGCACGAGGGAGCCGCCAGGGGGAAACGCCTGGTATCTTTATAGTCC
TGTCGGGTTTCGCCACCACTGATTTGAGCGTCAGATTTCGTGATGCTTGTCAGGGGGGCGGAGCCTATGG
AAAAACGGCTTTGCCGCGGCCCTCTCACTTCCCTGTTAAGTATCTTCCTGGCATCTTCCAGGAAATCTCC
GCCCCGTTCGTAAGCCATTTCCGCTCGCCGCAGTCGAACGACCGAGCGTAGCGAGTCAGTGAGCGAGGAA
GCGGAATATATCCTGTATCACATATTCTGCTGACGCACCGGTGCAGCCTTTTTTCTCCTGCCACATGAAG
CACTTCACTGACACCCTCATCAGTGCCAACATAGTAAGCCAGTATACACTCCGCTAGCGCGCAAGCGGCC
GCA
Features (pLannotate 1.2.2; 12 found; start..end, strand, type, name):
     55..98      +  CDS            lacI (fragment): lac repressor; lacI; The lac repressor binds to the lac operator to inhibit transcription in E. coli. This inhibition can be relieved by adding lactose or isopropyl-β-D-thiogalactopyranoside (IPTG).
    111..132     +  protein_bind   CAP binding site: CAP binding activates transcription in the presence of cAMP. E. coli catabolite activator protein
    147..177     +  promoter       lac promoter: promoter for the E. coli lac operon
    185..201     +  protein_bind   lac operator: The lac repressor binds to the lac operator to inhibit transcription in E. coli. This inhibition can be relieved by adding lactose or isopropyl-β-D-thiogalactopyranoside (IPTG). lac repressor encoded by lacI
    238..294     -  misc_feature   MCS: pUC18/19 multiple cloning site
    291..448     +  CDS            lacZα (fragment): LacZα fragment of β-galactosidase; lacZ fragment
    454..553     -  misc_feature   bom (fragment): basis of mobility region from pBR322
    707..811     +  promoter       AmpR promoter: bla
    812..1672    +  CDS            AmpR: β-lactamase; bla; confers resistance to ampicillin, carbenicillin, and related antibiotics
   1698..2243    +  rep_origin     p15A ori: Plasmids containing the medium-copy-number p15A origin of replication can be propagated in E. coli cells that contain a second plasmid with the ColE1 origin.
   2331..2386    +  rep_origin     RSF ori (fragment): Plasmids containing the RSF 1030 origin of replication can be propagated in E. coli cells that contain additional plasmids with compatible origins.
   2485..2506    -  misc_feature   bom (fragment): basis of mobility region from pBR322
