[The description below was written by a language model from this plasmid's Addgene catalogue record and pLannotate feature annotations shown in this document.]
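Description:
pMXLP_bFc is a small (about 2.5 kb) synthetic-biology cloning vector from the MetClo system, a hierarchical DNA assembly method that uses methylase-assisted control of a single type IIS restriction enzyme. This member of the pMXLP backbone family is set up for BsaI-based MetClo and carries adaptor sequences of type b-c, which define the overhangs that determine where an assembled fragment will sit in the next round of assembly. It is propagated in E. coli from a p15A origin of replication, recorded as low copy and compatible with ColE1-type plasmids, and is selected with ampicillin through a β-lactamase (AmpR) gene driven by its own bla promoter.

The insert is a LacZα cassette. The annotation shows the standard lac regulatory region (a short residual lacI fragment, CAP binding site, lac promoter and lac operator) followed by a pUC18/19-type multiple cloning site and a lacZα coding fragment. In assembly vectors of this kind, the LacZα cassette generally serves as a replaceable screening marker: type IIS digestion and ligation swap it for the assembled DNA, so correct clones can be distinguished by blue/white screening in an α-complementing host. The record does not annotate the BsaI sites, the adaptor sequences or the methylase recognition elements, so their exact positions relative to the cassette are not stated. The short bom and RSF origin fragments in the feature table are partial matches, probably reflecting sequence similarity in the regions flanking the p15A origin rather than functional elements. The vector is intended as a recipient for multi-fragment assemblies within the MetClo workflow.
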