Addgene plasmid #114241: pMXLP_bFc
Purpose: POC12381, MetClo assembly vector with p15A replication origin and ampicillin resistance for BsaI-based MetClo, adaptor sequence type b-c
Depositing lab: Christopher A. O'Callaghan. Depositing organization: University of Oxford. Publication: MetClo: methylase-assisted hierarchical DNA assembly using a single type IIS restriction enzyme. Lin D, O'Callaghan CA. Nucleic Acids Res. 2018 Jul 9. pii: 5050631. doi: 10.1093/nar/gky596. PubMed 29986052.
Backbone
  Vector backbone: pMXLP
  Vector type: Synthetic Biology
Growth in bacteria
  Bacterial resistance: Ampicillin, 100 μg/mL
  Growth temperature: 37°C
  Growth strain: DH5alpha
  Copy number: Low Copy
Gene/Insert
  Gene/Insert name: LacZalpha
  Species: Synthetic
  Cloning method: Restriction Enzyme; 5′ cloning site unknown (unknown if destroyed)
Terms and licenses: Academic/Nonprofit Terms; Industry Terms: Not Available to Industry
How to cite: pMXLP_bFc was a gift from Christopher A. O'Callaghan (Addgene plasmid # 114241 ; http://n2t.net/addgene:114241 ; RRID:Addgene_114241)
